Addgene plasmid #106123: pCI syn iGluSnFR
Purpose: Indicator for glutamate imaging (synapsin promoter)
Depositing lab: Katalin Torok. Depositing organization: City, University of London. Publication: Ultrafast glutamate sensors resolve high-frequency release at Schaffer collateral synapses. Helassa N, Durst CD, Coates C, Kerruth S, Arif U, Schulze C, Wiegert JS, Geeves M, Oertner TG, Torok K. Proc Natl Acad Sci U S A. 2018 May 7. pii: 1720648115. doi: 10.1073/pnas.1720648115. PubMed 29735711.
Backbone
  Vector backbone: pCI
  Backbone manufacturer: Promega
  Backbone size w/o insert (bp): 4000
  Total vector size (bp): 5526
  Modifications to backbone: CMV promoter replaced by synapsin promoter
  Vector type: Mammalian Expression
Growth in bacteria
  Bacterial resistance: Ampicillin, 100 μg/mL
  Growth temperature: 37°C
  Growth strain: DH5alpha
  Copy number: High Copy
Gene/Insert
  Gene/Insert name: iGluSnFR
  Species: Escherichia coli (strain K12)
  Insert size (bp): 1570
  GenBank ID: 21239023 21239023
  Promoter: synapsin
  Tag / fusion protein: PDGFR (C terminal on insert); Myc (C terminal on insert)
  Cloning method: Restriction Enzyme; 5′ cloning site NcoI (not destroyed); 3′ cloning site NotI (not destroyed)
  Sequencing primers: 5′ T7 forward
Terms and licenses: Academic/Nonprofit Terms; Industry Terms: Not Available to Industry
Depositor comments: iGluSnFR was created by Marvin et al.2013 bioRxiv: https://doi.org/10.1101/233494
How to cite: pCI syn iGluSnFR was a gift from Katalin Torok (Addgene plasmid # 106123 ; http://n2t.net/addgene:106123 ; RRID:Addgene_106123)
