[The description below was written by a language model from this plasmid's Addgene catalogue record and pLannotate feature annotations shown in this document.]
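Description:
pCI syn iGluSnFR is a mammalian expression plasmid of about 5.5 kb, built on the Promega pCI backbone in which the original CMV promoter has been replaced by the human synapsin I promoter to restrict expression to neurons. It is maintained in E. coli as a high-copy plasmid through a ColE1/pUC-type origin and selected with ampicillin via the β-lactamase gene. An f1 origin is also present, along with short remnants of lacZα, bom and rop that are backbone leftovers rather than functional parts.

The payload is iGluSnFR, a genetically encoded fluorescent glutamate indicator. Downstream of the synapsin promoter lie the pCI chimeric β-globin/immunoglobulin intron, which generally improves transcript processing and expression, and a T7 promoter that serves as the sequencing primer site. The open reading frame begins with a mouse Igκ leader peptide that directs the protein into the secretory pathway. This is followed by the E. coli K12 glutamate/aspartate-binding protein GltI, which is split into a large N-terminal and a small C-terminal fragment by an inserted GFP-derived domain annotated as cEGFP. In sensors of this design, ligand binding to the periplasmic binding protein alters the fluorescence of the inserted fluorophore. A C-terminal PDGFRβ transmembrane domain anchors the sensor on the extracellular face of the plasma membrane. The catalogue also lists a Myc tag, which the feature tables do not annotate. An SV40 polyadenylation signal terminates the transcript.

The depositor and sequencing-derived records agree closely in length and layout, although the small C-terminal GltI fragment is annotated only in the latter. The construct is intended for imaging glutamate release in neurons.
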