Features (pLannotate 1.2.2; 17 found; start..end, strand, type, name):
     86..533     +  promoter       hSyn promoter: human synapsin I promoter; confers neuron-specific expression (Kügler et al., 2003)
    570..702     +  intron         chimeric intron: chimera between introns from human β-globin and immunoglobulin heavy chain genes
    747..765     +  promoter       T7 promoter: promoter for bacteriophage T7 RNA polymerase
    765..783     +  misc_feature   MCS (fragment): multiple cloning site
    856..918     +  sig_peptide    Igκ leader: leader sequence from mouse immunoglobulin κ light chain
    925..1665    +  CDS            gltI (fragment): GLTI_ECOLI - Also known as ybeJ, yzzK. Experimental evidence at protein level: Swiss-Prot protein existence level 1. Part of the ABC transporter complex GltIJKL involved in glutamate and aspartate uptake. Binds to both glutamate and aspartate. From Escherichia coli (strain K12).
   1678..2400    +  CDS            cEGFP: cEGFP is a basic (constitutively fluorescent) green fluorescent protein published in 2008, derived from Aequorea victoria.
   2530..2676    +  CDS            PDGFRβ TM domain: transmembrane domain from platelet derived growth factor receptor beta
   2703..2824    -  polyA_signal   SV40 poly(A) signal: SV40 polyadenylation signal
   2847..2915    -  CDS            large T antigen (fragment): large T antigen from SV40 (simian virus 40)
   2934..3001    +  CDS            lacZα (fragment): LacZα fragment of β-galactosidase; lacZ fragment
   3005..3433    +  rep_origin     f1 ori (sequence partly withheld): f1 bacteriophage origin of replication; arrow indicates direction of (+) strand synthesis
   3461..3560    -  misc_feature   bom (fragment): basis of mobility region from pBR322
   3662..3697    -  CDS            rop (fragment): Rop protein, which maintains plasmids at low copy number; rop
   3792..3896    +  promoter       AmpR promoter: bla
   3897..4757    +  CDS            AmpR: β-lactamase; bla; confers resistance to ampicillin, carbenicillin, and related antibiotics
   4928..5516    +  rep_origin     ori: high-copy-number ColE1/pMB1/pBR322/pUC origin of replication
>Addgene plasmid #106123 | pCI syn iGluSnFR | depositor full sequence | sequence record 200906 | pCI syn iGluSnFR sequence 5526 bps
ACGCGGCCTTTTACGGTTCCTGGCCTTTGCTGGCCTTTTGCTCACATGGCTCGACAGATCTAATCTGCAG
AGGGCCCTGCGTATGAGTGCAAGTGGGTTTTAGGACCAGGATGAGGCGGGGTGGGGGTGCCTACCTGACG
ACCGACCCCGACCCACTGGACAAGCACCCAACCCCCATTCCCCAAATTGCGCATCCCCTATCAGAGAGGG
GGAGGGGAAACAGGATGCGGCGAGGCGCGTGCGCACTGCCAGCTTCAGCACCGCGGACAGTGCCTTCGCC
CCCGCCTGGCGGCGCGCGCCACCGCCGCCTCAGCACTGAAGGCGCGCTGACGTCACTCGCCGGTCCCCCG
CAAACTCCCCTTCCCGGCCACCTTGGTCGCGTCCGCGCCGCCGCCGGCCCAGCCGGACCGCACCACGCGA
GGCGCGAGATAGGGGGGCACGGGCGCGACCATCTGCGCTGCGGCGCCGGCGACTCAGCGCTGCCTCAGTC
TGCGGTGGGCAGCGGAGGAGTCGTGTCGTGCCTGAGAGCGCAGCTGCAGCTAGGAAGTTGGTCGTGAGGC
ACTGGGCAGGTAAGTATCAAGGTTACAAGACAGGTTTAAGGAGACCAATAGAAACTGGGCTTGTCGAGAC
AGAGAAGACTCTTGCGTTTCTGATAGGCACCTATTGGTCTTACTGACATCCACTTTGCCTTTCTCTCCAC
AGGTGTCCACTCCCAGTTCAATTACAGCTCTTAAGGCTAGAGTACTTAATACGACTCACTATAGGCTAGC
GCTACCGGACTCAAGCTTGGTACCGAACTCGGATCCACTAGTAACGGCCGCCAGTGTGCTGGAATTCGGC
TTGGGGATATCCACCATGGAGACAGACACACTCCTGCTATGGGTACTGCTGCTCTGGGTTCCAGGTTCCA
CTGGTGACAGATCTGCCGCAGGCAGCACGCTGGACAAAATCGCCAAAAACGGTGTGATTGTCGTCGGTCA
CCGTGAATCTTCAGTGCCTTTCTCTTATTACGACAATCAGCAAAAAGTGGTGGGTTACTCGCAGGATTAC
TCCAACGCCATTGTTGAAGCAGTGAAAAAGAAACTCAACAAACCGGACTTGCAGGTAAAACTGATTCCGA
TTACCTCACAAAACCGTATTCCACTGCTGCAAAACGGCACTTTCGATTTTGAATGTGGTTCTACCACCAA
CAACGTCGAACGCCAAAAACAGGCGGCTTTCTCTGACACTATTTTCGTGGTCGGTACGCGCCTGTTGACC
AAAAAGGGTGGCGATATCAAAGATTTTGCCAACCTGAAAGACAAAGCCGTAGTCGTCACTTCCGGCACTA
CCTCTGAAGTTTTGCTCAACAAACTGAATGAAGAGCAAAAAATGAATATGCGCATCATCAGCGCCAAAGA
TCACGGTGACTCTTTCCGCACCCTGGAAAGCGGTCGTGCCGTTGCCTTTATGATGGATGACGTGCTGCTG
GCCGGTGAACGTGCGAAAGCGAAGAAACCAGACAACTGGGAAATCGTCGGCAAGCCGCAGTCTCAGGAGG
CCTACGGTTGTATGTTGCGTAAAGATGATCCGCAGTTCAAAAAGCTGATGGATGACACCATCGCTCAGGT
GCAGACCTCCGGTGAAGCGGAAAAATGGTTTGATAAGTGGTTCAAAAATCCAATTCTGGTGAGCCACAAC
GTCTATATCATGGCCGACAAGCAGAGGAACGGCATCAAGGCGAACTTCAAGATCCGCCACAACATCGAGG
ACGGCGGCGTGCAGCTCGCCTACCACTACCAGCAGAACACCCCCATCGGCGACGGCCCCGTGCTGCTGCC
CGACAACCACTACCTGAGCACCCAGTCCAAACTTTCGAAAGACCCCAACGAGAAGCGCGATCACATGGTC
CTGCTGGAGTTCGTGACCGCCGCCGGGATCACTCTCGGCATGGACGAGCTGTACAAGGGCGGTACCGGAG
GGAGCATGGTGAGCAAGGGCGAGGAGCTGTTCACCGGGGTGGTGCCCATCCTGGTCGAGCTGGACGGCGA
CGTAAACGGCCACAAGTTCAGCGTGTCCGGCGAGGGTGAGGGCGATGCCACCTACGGCAAGCTGACCCTG
AAGTTCATCTGCACCACCGGCAAGCTGCCCGTGCCCTGGCCCACCCTCGTGACCACCCTGACCTACGGCG
TGCAGTGCTTCAGCCGCTACCCCGACCACATGAAGCAGCACGACTTCTTCAAGTCCGCCATGCCCGAAGG
CTACATCCAGGAGCGCACCATCTTCTTCAAGGACGACGGCAACTACAAGACCCGCGCCGAGGTGAAGTTC
GAGGGCGACACCCTGGTGAACCGCATCGAGCTGAAGGGCATCGACTTCAAGGAGGACGGCAACATCCTGG
GGCATAAGCTGGAGTACAACTTTAACAACCCCCTGAACATGAATTTCGAACTGTCAGACGAAATGAAAGC
ACTGTTCAAAGAACCGAATGACAAGGCACTGAAACTGCAGGTCGACGAACAAAAACTCATCTCAGAAGAG
GATCTGAATGCTGTGGGCCAGGACACGCAGGAGGTCATCGTGGTGCCACACTCCTTGCCCTTTAAGGTGG
TGGTGATCTCAGCCATCCTGGCCCTGGTGGTGCTCACCATCATCTCCCTTATCATCCTCATCATGCTTTG
GCAGAAGAAGCCACGTTAGGCGGCCGCTTCGAGCAGACATGATAAGATACATTGATGAGTTTGGACAAAC
CACAACTAGAATGCAGTGAAAAAAATGCTTTATTTGTGAAATTTGTGATGCTATTGCTTTATTTGTAACC
ATTATAAGCTGCAATAAACAAGTTAACAACAACAATTGCATTCATTTTATGTTTCAGGTTCAGGGGGAGA
TGTGGGAGGTTTTTTAAAGCAAGTAAAACCTCTACAAATGTGGTAAAATCGATAAGGATCCGGGCTGGCG
TAATAGCGAAGAGGCCCGCACCGATCGCCCTTCCCAACAGTTGCGCAGCCTGAATGGCGAATGG
[124 nt withheld, positions 3005-3128]
C
[91 nt withheld, positions 3130-3220]
A
[49 nt withheld, positions 3222-3270]
CCTTTGACGTTGGAGTCCACGTTCTTT
[37 nt withheld, positions 3298-3334]
ACCCTATCTCGGTCTATTCTTTTGATTTATAAGGGATTTTGCCGATTTCGGCCTATTGGTTAAAAAATGA
GCTGATTTAACAAAAATTTAACGCGAATTTTAACAAAATATTAACGCTTACAATTTCCTGATGCGGTATT
TTCTCCTTACGCATCTGTGCGGTATTTCACACCGCATATGGTGCACTCTCAGTACAATCTGCTCTGATGC
CGCATAGTTAAGCCAGCCCCGACACCCGCCAACACCCGCTGACGCGCCCTGACGGGCTTGTCTGCTCCCG
GCATCCGCTTACAGACAAGCTGTGACCGTCTCCGGGAGCTGCATGTGTCAGAGGTTTTCACCGTCATCAC
CGAAACGCGCGAGACGAAAGGGCCTCGTGATACGCCTATTTTTATAGGTTAATGTCATGATAATAATGGT
TTCTTAGACGTCAGGTGGCACTTTTCGGGGAAATGTGCGCGGAACCCCTATTTGTTTATTTTTCTAAATA
CATTCAAATATGTATCCGCTCATGAGACAATAACCCTGATAAATGCTTCAATAATATTGAAAAAGGAAGA
GTATGAGTATTCAACATTTCCGTGTCGCCCTTATTCCCTTTTTTGCGGCATTTTGCCTTCCTGTTTTTGC
TCACCCAGAAACGCTGGTGAAAGTAAAAGATGCTGAAGATCAGTTGGGTGCACGAGTGGGTTACATCGAA
CTGGATCTCAACAGCGGTAAGATCCTTGAGAGTTTTCGCCCCGAAGAACGTTTTCCAATGATGAGCACTT
TTAAAGTTCTGCTATGTGGCGCGGTATTATCCCGTATTGACGCCGGGCAAGAGCAACTCGGTCGCCGCAT
ACACTATTCTCAGAATGACTTGGTTGAGTACTCACCAGTCACAGAAAAGCATCTTACGGATGGCATGACA
GTAAGAGAATTATGCAGTGCTGCCATAACCATGAGTGATAACACTGCGGCCAACTTACTTCTGACAACGA
TCGGAGGACCGAAGGAGCTAACCGCTTTTTTGCACAACATGGGGGATCATGTAACTCGCCTTGATCGTTG
GGAACCGGAGCTGAATGAAGCCATACCAAACGACGAGCGTGACACCACGATGCCTGTAGCAATGGCAACA
ACGTTGCGCAAACTATTAACTGGCGAACTACTTACTCTAGCTTCCCGGCAACAATTAATAGACTGGATGG
AGGCGGATAAAGTTGCAGGACCACTTCTGCGCTCGGCCCTTCCGGCTGGCTGGTTTATTGCTGATAAATC
TGGAGCCGGTGAGCGTGGGTCTCGCGGTATCATTGCAGCACTGGGGCCAGATGGTAAGCCCTCCCGTATC
GTAGTTATCTACACGACGGGGAGTCAGGCAACTATGGATGAACGAAATAGACAGATCGCTGAGATAGGTG
CCTCACTGATTAAGCATTGGTAACTGTCAGACCAAGTTTACTCATATATACTTTAGATTGATTTAAAACT
TCATTTTTAATTTAAAAGGATCTAGGTGAAGATCCTTTTTGATAATCTCATGACCAAAATCCCTTAACGT
GAGTTTTCGTTCCACTGAGCGTCAGACCCCGTAGAAAAGATCAAAGGATCTTCTTGAGATCCTTTTTTTC
TGCGCGTAATCTGCTGCTTGCAAACAAAAAAACCACCGCTACCAGCGGTGGTTTGTTTGCCGGATCAAGA
GCTACCAACTCTTTTTCCGAAGGTAACTGGCTTCAGCAGAGCGCAGATACCAAATACTGTTCTTCTAGTG
TAGCCGTAGTTAGGCCACCACTTCAAGAACTCTGTAGCACCGCCTACATACCTCGCTCTGCTAATCCTGT
TACCAGTGGCTGCTGCCAGTGGCGATAAGTCGTGTCTTACCGGGTTGGACTCAAGACGATAGTTACCGGA
TAAGGCGCAGCGGTCGGGCTGAACGGGGGGTTCGTGCACACAGCCCAGCTTGGAGCGAACGACCTACACC
GAACTGAGATACCTACAGCGTGAGCTATGAGAAAGCGCCACGCTTCCCGAAGGGAGAAAGGCGGACAGGT
ATCCGGTAAGCGGCAGGGTCGGAACAGGAGAGCGCACGAGGGAGCTTCCAGGGGGAAACGCCTGGTATCT
TTATAGTCCTGTCGGGTTTCGCCACCTCTGACTTGAGCGTCGATTTTTGTGATGCTCGTCAGGGGGGCGG
AGCCTATGGAAAAACGCCAGCA
