Features (pLannotate 1.2.2; 18 found; start..end, strand, type, name):
     61..508     +  promoter       hSyn promoter: human synapsin I promoter; confers neuron-specific expression (Kügler et al., 2003)
    545..677     +  intron         chimeric intron: chimera between introns from human β-globin and immunoglobulin heavy chain genes
    722..740     +  promoter       T7 promoter: promoter for bacteriophage T7 RNA polymerase
    740..758     +  misc_feature   MCS (fragment): multiple cloning site
    831..893     +  sig_peptide    Igκ leader: leader sequence from mouse immunoglobulin κ light chain
    900..1640    +  CDS            gltI (fragment): GLTI_ECOLI - Also known as ybeJ, yzzK. Experimental evidence at protein level: Swiss-Prot protein existence level 1. Part of the ABC transporter complex GltIJKL involved in glutamate and aspartate uptake. Binds to both glutamate and aspartate. From Escherichia coli (strain K12).
   1653..2375    +  CDS            cEGFP: cEGFP is a basic (constitutively fluorescent) green fluorescent protein published in 2008, derived from Aequorea victoria.
   2388..2456    +  CDS            gltI (fragment): GLTI_ECOLI - Also known as ybeJ, yzzK. Experimental evidence at protein level: Swiss-Prot protein existence level 1. Part of the ABC transporter complex GltIJKL involved in glutamate and aspartate uptake. Binds to both glutamate and aspartate. From Escherichia coli (strain K12).
   2505..2651    +  CDS            PDGFRβ TM domain: transmembrane domain from platelet derived growth factor receptor beta
   2678..2799    -  polyA_signal   SV40 poly(A) signal: SV40 polyadenylation signal
   2822..2890    -  CDS            large T antigen (fragment): large T antigen from SV40 (simian virus 40)
   2909..2976    +  CDS            lacZα (fragment): LacZα fragment of β-galactosidase; lacZ fragment
   2980..3408    +  rep_origin     f1 ori (sequence partly withheld): f1 bacteriophage origin of replication; arrow indicates direction of (+) strand synthesis
   3436..3535    -  misc_feature   bom (fragment): basis of mobility region from pBR322
   3637..3672    -  CDS            rop (fragment): Rop protein, which maintains plasmids at low copy number; rop
   3767..3871    +  promoter       AmpR promoter: bla
   3872..4732    +  CDS            AmpR: β-lactamase; bla; confers resistance to ampicillin, carbenicillin, and related antibiotics
   4903..5491    +  rep_origin     ori: high-copy-number ColE1/pMB1/pBR322/pUC origin of replication
>Addgene plasmid #106123 | pCI syn iGluSnFR | addgene full sequence | sequence record 211882 | Addgene NGS Result
TTTGCTGGCCTTTTGCTCACATGGCTCGACAGATCTAATCTGCAGAGGGCCCTGCGTATGAGTGCAAGTG
GGTTTTAAGACCAGGATGAGGCGGGGTGGGGGTGCCTACCTGACGACCGACCCCGACCCACTGGACAAGC
ACCCAACCCCCATTCCCCAAATTGCGCATCCCCTATCAGAGAGGGGGAGGGGAAACAGGATGCGGCGAGG
CGCGTGCGCACTGCCAGCTTCAGCACCGCGGACAGTGCCTTCGCCCCCGCCTGGCGGCGCGCGCCACCGC
CGCCTCAGCACTGAAGGCGCGCTGACGTCACTCGCCGGTCCCCCGCAAACTCCCCTTCCCGGCCACCTTG
GTCGCGTCCGCGCCGCCGCCGGCCCAGCCGGACCGCACCACGCGAGGCGCGAGATAGGGGGGCACGGGCG
CGACCATCTGCGCTGCGGCGCCGGCGACTCAGCGCTGCCTCAGTCTGCGGTGGGCAGCGGAGGAGTCGTG
TCGTGCCTGAGAGCGCAGCTGCAGCTAGGAAGTTGGTCGTGAGGCACTGGGCAGGTAAGTATCAAGGTTA
CAAGACAGGTTTAAGGAGACCAATAGAAACTGGGCTTGTCGAGACAGAGAAGACTCTTGCGTTTCTGATA
GGCACCTATTGGTCTTACTGACATCCACTTTGCCTTTCTCTCCACAGGTGTCCACTCCCAGTTCAATTAC
AGCTCTTAAGGCTAGAGTACTTAATACGACTCACTATAGGCTAGCGCTACCGGACTCAAGCTTGGTACCG
AACTCGGATCCACTAGTAACGGCCGCCAGTGTGCTGGAATTCGGCTTGGGGATATCCACCATGGAGACAG
ACACACTCCTGCTATGGGTACTGCTGCTCTGGGTTCCAGGTTCCACTGGTGACAGATCTGCCGCAGGCAG
CACGCTGGACAAAATCGCCAAAAACGGTGTGATTGTCGTCGGTCACCGTGAATCTTCAGTGCCTTTCTCT
TATTACGACAATCAGCAAAAAGTGGTGGGTTACTCGCAGGATTACTCCAACGCCATTGTTGAAGCAGTGA
AAAAGAAACTCAACAAACCGGACTTGCAGGTAAAACTGATTCCGATTACCTCACAAAACCGTATTCCACT
GCTGCAAAACGGCACTTTCGATTTTGAATGTGGTTCTACCACCAACAACGTCGAACGCCAAAAACAGGCG
GCTTTCTCTGACACTATTTTCGTGGTCGGTACGCGCCTGTTGACCAAAAAGGGTGGCGATATCAAAGATT
TTGCCAACCTGAAAGACAAAGCCGTAGTCGTCACTTCCGGCACTACCTCTGAAGTTTTGCTCAACAAACT
GAATGAAGAGCAAAAAATGAATATGCGCATCATCAGCGCCAAAGATCACGGTGACTCTTTCCGCACCCTG
GAAAGCGGTCGTGCCGTTGCCTTTATGATGGATGACGTGCTGCTGGCCGGTGAACGTGCGAAAGCGAAGA
AACCAGACAACTGGGAAATCGTCGGCAAGCCGCAGTCTCAGGAGGCCTACGGTTGTATGTTGCGTAAAGA
TGATCCGCAGTTCAAAAAGCTGATGGATGACACCATCGCTCAGGTGCAGACCTCCGGTGAAGCGGAAAAA
TGGTTTGATAAGTGGTTCAAAAATCCAATTCTGGTGAGCCACAACGTCTATATCATGGCCGACAAGCAGA
GGAACGGCATCAAGGCGAACTTCAAGATCCGCCACAACATCGAGGACGGCGGCGTGCAGCTCGCCTACCA
CTACCAGCAGAACACCCCCATCGGCGACGGCCCCGTGCTGCTGCCCGACAACCACTACCTGAGCACCCAG
TCCAAACTTTCGAAAGACCCCAACGAGAAGCGCGATCACATGGTCCTGCTGGAGTTCGTGACCGCCGCCG
GGATCACTCTCGGCATGGACGAGCTGTACAAGGGCGGTACCGGAGGGAGCATGGTGAGCAAGGGCGAGGA
GCTGTTCACCGGGGTGGTGCCCATCCTGGTCGAGCTGGACGGCGACGTAAACGGCCACAAGTTCAGCGTG
TCCGGCGAGGGTGAGGGCGATGCCACCTACGGCAAGCTGACCCTGAAGTTCATCTGCACCACCGGCAAGC
TGCCCGTGCCCTGGCCCACCCTCGTGACCACCCTGACCTACGGCGTGCAGTGCTTCAGCCGCTACCCCGA
CCACATGAAGCAGCACGACTTCTTCAAGTCCGCCATGCCCGAAGGCTACATCCAGGAGCGCACCATCTTC
TTCAAGGACGACGGCAACTACAAGACCCGCGCCGAGGTGAAGTTCGAGGGCGACACCCTGGTGAACCGCA
TCGAGCTGAAGGGCATCGACTTCAAGGAGGACGGCAACATCCTGGGGCATAAGCTGGAGTACAACTTTAA
CAACCCCCTGAACATGAATTTCGAACTGTCAGACGAAATGAAAGCACTGTTCAAAGAACCGAATGACAAG
GCACTGAAACTGCAGGTCGACGAACAAAAACTCATCTCAGAAGAGGATCTGAATGCTGTGGGCCAGGACA
CGCAGGAGGTCATCGTGGTGCCACACTCCTTGCCCTTTAAGGTGGTGGTGATCTCAGCCATCCTGGCCCT
GGTGGTGCTCACCATCATCTCCCTTATCATCCTCATCATGCTTTGGCAGAAGAAGCCACGTTAGGCGGCC
GCTTCGAGCAGACATGATAAGATACATTGATGAGTTTGGACAAACCACAACTAGAATGCAGTGAAAAAAA
TGCTTTATTTGTGAAATTTGTGATGCTATTGCTTTATTTGTAACCATTATAAGCTGCAATAAACAAGTTA
ACAACAACAATTGCATTCATTTTATGTTTCAGGTTCAGGGGGAGATGTGGGAGGTTTTTTAAAGCAAGTA
AAACCTCTACAAATGTGGTAAAATCGATAAGGATCCGGGCTGGCGTAATAGCGAAGAGGCCCGCACCGAT
CGCCCTTCCCAACAGTTGCGCAGCCTGAATGGCGAATGG
[124 nt withheld, positions 2980-3103]
C
[91 nt withheld, positions 3105-3195]
A
[49 nt withheld, positions 3197-3245]
CCTTTGACGTTGGAGTCCACGTTCTTT
[37 nt withheld, positions 3273-3309]
ACCCTATCTCGGTCTATTCTTTTGATTTATAAGGGATTTTGCCGATTTCGGCCTATTGGTTAAAAAATGA
GCTGATTTAACAAAAATTTAACGCGAATTTTAACAAAATATTAACGCTTACAATTTCCTGATGCGGTATT
TTCTCCTTACGCATCTGTGCGGTATTTCACACCGCATATGGTGCACTCTCAGTACAATCTGCTCTGATGC
CGCATAGTTAAGCCAGCCCCGACACCCGCCAACACCCGCTGACGCGCCCTGACGGGCTTGTCTGCTCCCG
GCATCCGCTTACAGACAAGCTGTGACCGTCTCCGGGAGCTGCATGTGTCAGAGGTTTTCACCGTCATCAC
CGAAACGCGCGAGACGAAAGGGCCTCGTGATACGCCTATTTTTATAGGTTAATGTCATGATAATAATGGT
TTCTTAGACGTCAGGTGGCACTTTTCGGGGAAATGTGCGCGGAACCCCTATTTGTTTATTTTTCTAAATA
CATTCAAATATGTATCCGCTCATGAGACAATAACCCTGATAAATGCTTCAATAATATTGAAAAAGGAAGA
GTATGAGTATTCAACATTTCCGTGTCGCCCTTATTCCCTTTTTTGCGGCATTTTGCCTTCCTGTTTTTGC
TCACCCAGAAACGCTGGTGAAAGTAAAAGATGCTGAAGATCAGTTGGGTGCACGAGTGGGTTACATCGAA
CTGGATCTCAACAGCGGTAAGATCCTTGAGAGTTTTCGCCCCGAAGAACGTTTTCCAATGATGAGCACTT
TTAAAGTTCTGCTATGTGGCGCGGTATTATCCCGTATTGACGCCGGGCAAGAGCAACTCGGTCGCCGCAT
ACACTATTCTCAGAATGACTTGGTTGAGTACTCACCAGTCACAGAAAAGCATCTTACGGATGGCATGACA
GTAAGAGAATTATGCAGTGCTGCCATAACCATGAGTGATAACACTGCGGCCAACTTACTTCTGACAACGA
TCGGAGGACCGAAGGAGCTAACCGCTTTTTTGCACAACATGGGGGATCATGTAACTCGCCTTGATCGTTG
GGAACCGGAGCTGAATGAAGCCATACCAAACGACGAGCGTGACACCACGATGCCTGTAGCAATGGCAACA
ACGTTGCGCAAACTATTAACTGGCGAACTACTTACTCTAGCTTCCCGGCAACAATTAATAGACTGGATGG
AGGCGGATAAAGTTGCAGGACCACTTCTGCGCTCGGCCCTTCCGGCTGGCTGGTTTATTGCTGATAAATC
TGGAGCCGGTGAGCGTGGGTCTCGCGGTATCATTGCAGCACTGGGGCCAGATGGTAAGCCCTCCCGTATC
GTAGTTATCTACACGACGGGGAGTCAGGCAACTATGGATGAACGAAATAGACAGATCGCTGAGATAGGTG
CCTCACTGATTAAGCATTGGTAACTGTCAGACCAAGTTTACTCATATATACTTTAGATTGATTTAAAACT
TCATTTTTAATTTAAAAGGATCTAGGTGAAGATCCTTTTTGATAATCTCATGACCAAAATCCCTTAACGT
GAGTTTTCGTTCCACTGAGCGTCAGACCCCGTAGAAAAGATCAAAGGATCTTCTTGAGATCCTTTTTTTC
TGCGCGTAATCTGCTGCTTGCAAACAAAAAAACCACCGCTACCAGCGGTGGTTTGTTTGCCGGATCAAGA
GCTACCAACTCTTTTTCCGAAGGTAACTGGCTTCAGCAGAGCGCAGATACCAAATACTGTTCTTCTAGTG
TAGCCGTAGTTAGGCCACCACTTCAAGAACTCTGTAGCACCGCCTACATACCTCGCTCTGCTAATCCTGT
TACCAGTGGCTGCTGCCAGTGGCGATAAGTCGTGTCTTACCGGGTTGGACTCAAGACGATAGTTACCGGA
TAAGGCGCAGCGGTCGGGCTGAACGGGGGGTTCGTGCACACAGCCCAGCTTGGAGCGAACGACCTACACC
GAACTGAGATACCTACAGCGTGAGCTATGAGAAAGCGCCACGCTTCCCGAAGGGAGAAAGGCGGACAGGT
ATCCGGTAAGCGGCAGGGTCGGAACAGGAGAGCGCACGAGGGAGCTTCCAGGGGGAAACGCCTGGTATCT
TTATAGTCCTGTCGGGTTTCGCCACCTCTGACTTGAGCGTCGATTTTTGTGATGCTCGTCAGGGGGGCGG
AGCCTATGGAAAAACGCCAGCAACGCGGCCTTTTTACGGTTCCTGGCCT
